>Addgene plasmid #224708 | pFB1.HMBP.PrS.CBX8ΔChromo | addgene full sequence | sequence record 449678 | Addgene NGS Result
TTGAGATCCTTTTTTTCTGCGCGTAATCTGCTGCTTGCAAACAAAAAAACCACCGCTACCAGCGGTGGTT
TGTTTGCCGGATCAAGAGCTACCAACTCTTTTTCCGAAGGTAACTGGCTTCAGCAGAGCGCAGATACCAA
ATACTGTTCTTCTAGTGTAGCCGTAGTTAGGCCACCACTTCAAGAACTCTGTAGCACCGCCTACATACCT
CGCTCTGCTAATCCTGTTACCAGTGGCTGCTGCCAGTGGCGATAAGTCGTGTCTTACCGGGTTGGACTCA
AGACGATAGTTACCGGATAAGGCGCAGCGGTCGGGCTGAACGGGGGGTTCGTGCACACAGCCCAGCTTGG
AGCGAACGACCTACACCGAACTGAGATACCTACAGCGTGAGCTATGAGAAAGCGCCACGCTTCCCGAAGG
GAGAAAGGCGGACAGGTATCCGGTAAGCGGCAGGGTCGGAACAGGAGAGCGCACGAGGGAGCTTCCAGGG
GGAAACGCCTGGTATCTTTATAGTCCTGTCGGGTTTCGCCACCTCTGACTTGAGCGTCGATTTTTGTGAT
GCTCGTCAGGGGGGCGGAGCCTATGGAAAAACGCCAGCAACGCGGCCTTTTTACGGTTCCTGGCCTTTTG
CTCACATGTTCTTTCCTGCGTTATCCCCTGATTCTGTGGATAACCGTATTACCGCCTTTGAGTGAGCTGA
TACCGCTCGCCGCAGCCGAACGACCGAGCGCAGCGAGTCAGTGAGCGAGGAAGCGGAAGAGCGCCTGATG
CGGTATTTTCTCCTTACGCATCTGTGCGGTATTTCACACCGCATAGACCAGCCGCGTAACCTGGCAAAAT
CGGTTACGGTTGAGTAATAAATGGATGCCCTGCGTAAGCGGGTGTGGGCGGACAATAAAGTCTTAAACTG
AACAAAATAGATCTAAACTATGACAATAAAGTCTTAAACTAGACAGAATAGTTGTAAACTGAAATCAGTC
CAGTTATGCTGTGAAAAAGCATACTGGACTTTTGTTATGGCTAAAGCAAACTCTTCATTTTCTGAAGTGC
AAATTGCCCGTCGTATTAAAGAGGGGCGTGGCCAAGGGCATGGTAAAGACTATATTCGCGGCGTTGTGAC
AATTTACCGAACAACTCCGCGGCCGGGAAGCCGATCTCGGCTTGAACGAATTGTTAGGTGGCGGTACTTG
GGTCGATATCAAAGTGCATCACTTCTTCCCGTATGCCCAACTTTGTATAGAGAGCCACTGCGGGATCGTC
ACCGTAATCTGCTTGCACGTAGATCACATAAGCACCAAGCGCGTTGGCCTCATGCTTGAGGAGATTGATG
AGCGCGGTGGCAATGCCCTGCCTCCGGTGCTCGCCGGAGACTGCGAGATCATAGATATAGATCTCACTAC
GCGGCTGCTCAAACTTGGGCAGAACGTAAGCCGCGAGAGCGCCAACAACCGCTTCTTGGTCGAAGGCAGC
AAGCGCGATGAATGTCTTACTACGGAGCAAGTTCCCGAGGTAATCGGAGTCCGGCTGATGTTGGGAGTAG
GTGGCTACGTCTCCGAACTCACGACCGAAAAGATCAAGAGCAGCCCGCATGGATTTGACTTGGTCAGGGC
CGAGCCTACATGTGCGAATGATGCCCATACTTGAGCCACCTAACTTTGTTTTAGGGCGACTGCCCTGCTG
CGTAACATCGTTGCTGCTGCGTAACATCAAACATCGACCCACGGCGTAACGCGCTTGCTGCTTGGATGCC
CGAGGCATAGACTGTACAAAAAAACAGTCATAACAAGCCATGAAAACCGCCACTGCGCCGTTACCACCGC
TGCGTTCGGTCAAGGTTCTGGACCAGTTGCGTGAGCGCATACGCTACTTGCATTACAGTTTACGAACCGA
ACAGGCTTATGTCAACTGGGTTCGTGCCTTCATCCGTTTCCACGGTGTGCGTCACCCGGCAACCTTGGGC
AGCAGCGAAGTCGAGGCATTTCTGTCCTGGCTGGCGAACGAGCGCAAGGTTTCGGTCTCCACGCATCGTC
AGGCATTGGCGGCCTTGCTGTTCTTCTACGGCAAGGTGCTGTGCACGGATCTGCCCTGGCTTCAGGAGAT
CGGAAGACCTCGGCCGTCGCGGCGCTTGCCGGTGGTGCTGACCCCGGATGAAGTGGTTCGCATCCTCGGT
TTTCTGGAAGGCGAGCATCGTTTGTTCGCCCAGGACTCTAGCTATAGTTCTAGTGGTTGGCTACATACTC
CGGAATATTAATAGATCATGGAGATAATTAAAATGATAACCATCTCGCAAATAAATAAGTATTTTACTGT
TTTCGTAACAGTTTTGTAATAAAAAAACCTATAAATATTCCGGATTATTCATACCGTCCCACCATCGGGC
GCGGATCTCGGTCCGAAACCATGGGTCATCACCATCATCATCACGGTACCAAAACTGAAGAAGGTAAACT
GGTAATCTGGATTAACGGCGATAAAGGCTATAACGGTCTCGCTGAAGTCGGTAAGAAATTCGAGAAAGAT
ACCGGAATTAAAGTCACCGTTGAGCATCCGGATAAACTGGAAGAGAAATTCCCACAGGTTGCGGCAACTG
GCGATGGCCCTGACATTATCTTCTGGGCACACGACCGCTTTGGTGGCTACGCTCAATCTGGCCTGTTGGC
TGAAATCACCCCGGACAAAGCGTTCCAGGACAAGCTGTATCCGTTTACCTGGGATGCCGTACGTTACAAC
GGCAAGCTGATTGCTTACCCGATCGCTGTTGAAGCGTTATCGCTGATTTATAACAAAGATCTGCTGCCGA
ACCCGCCAAAAACCTGGGAAGAGATCCCGGCGCTGGATAAAGAACTGAAAGCGAAAGGTAAGAGCGCGCT
GATGTTCAACCTGCAAGAACCGTACTTCACCTGGCCGCTGATTGCTGCTGACGGGGGTTATGCGTTCAAG
TATGAAAACGGCAAGTACGACATTAAAGACGTGGGCGTGGATAACGCTGGCGCGAAAGCGGGTCTGACCT
TCCTGGTTGACCTGATTAAAAACAAACACATGAATGCAGACACCGATTACTCCATCGCAGAAGCTGCCTT
TAATAAAGGCGAAACAGCGATGACCATCAACGGCCCGTGGGCATGGTCCAACATCGACACCAGCAAAGTG
AATTATGGTGTAACGGTACTGCCGACCTTCAAGGGTCAACCATCCAAACCGTTCGTTGGCGTGCTGAGCG
CAGGTATTAACGCCGCCAGTCCGAACAAAGAGCTGGCAAAAGAGTTCCTCGAAAACTATCTGCTGACTGA
TGAAGGTCTGGAAGCGGTTAATAAAGACAAACCGCTGGGTGCCGTAGCGCTGAAGTCTTACGAGGAAGAG
TTGGCGAAAGATCCACGTATTGCCGCCACCATGGAAAACGCCCAGAAAGGTGAAATCATGCCGAACATCC
CGCAGATGTCCGCTTTCTGGTATGCCGTGCGTACTGCGGTGATCAACGCCGCCAGCGGTCGTCAGACTGT
CGATGAAGCCCTGAAAGACGCGCAGACTGCGGCCGCAGGCACCGATTACGATATCCCAACGACCCTGGAA
GTTCTGTTCCAGGGGCCCGGCCCCAAAAAGCGTGGACCCAAGCCCAAAACCTTCCTCCTCAAAGCGCAGG
CCAAGGCAAAGGCCAAAACTTACGAGTTTCGAAGTGACTCAGCCAGGGGCATCCGGATCCCCTACCCTGG
CCGCTCGCCCCAGGACCTGGCCTCCACTTCCCGGGCCCGGGAGGGCCTTCGAAACATGGGTTTGTCCCCG
CCAGCGAGCAGCACCAGCACCAGCAGTACCTGCCGCGCAGAGGCCCCTCGGGACCGGGACCGCGACCGGG
ATAGGGACCGGGAGCGGGATCGAGAAAGGGAGAGGGAGCGAGAGAGGGAGCGGGAACGTGAGAGGGAACG
AGAGCGGGGTACCAGCAGAGTGGATGACAAGCCCAGCTCACCGGGGGACAGCTCGAAGAAGCGAGGCCCC
AAGCCCCGGAAGGAGCTCCCGGACCCCTCACAGAGGCCCTTAGGCGAACCCAGCGCCGGCCTCGGAGAGT
ACCTCAAGGGCAGGAAGCTGGACGACACCCCTTCCGGGGCAGGAAAGTTTCCAGCCGGCCACAGTGTGAT
CCAGCTGGCCCGAAGACAGGACTCGGACCTGGTGCAGTGTGGTGTGACCAGCCCTAGCTCAGCTGAGGCC
ACGGGCAAACTGGCTGTGGACACCTTCCCGGCCAGGGTGATAAAGCACAGGGCTGCCTTCCTGGAGGCCA
AAGGCCAGGGTGCCCTAGATCCCAATGGCACCCGGGTCCGACATGGCTCAGGCCCCCCCAGCTCTGGGGG
GGGCCTGTACCGGGACATGGGGGCCCAGGGGGGAAGGCCCTCCCTCATCGCCAGGATCCCTGTGGCCAGA
ATCCTGGGGGACCCGGAGGAAGAGTCCTGGAGCCCCTCCCTGACTAACCTGGAGAAGGTGGTGGTCACGG
ACGTGACCTCAAACTTTTTGACCGTCACCATTAAGGAAAGTAACACGGACCAAGGCTTTTTTAAAGAGAA
AAGATGATGATAATCTAGAGCCTGCAGTCTCGAGGCATGCGGTACCAAGCTTGTCGAGAAGTACTAGAGG
ATCATAATCAGCCATACCACATTTGTAGAGGTTTTACTTGCTTTAAAAAACCTCCCACACCTCCCCCTGA
ACCTGAAACATAAAATGAATGCAATTGTTGTTGTTAACTTGTTTATTGCAGCTTATAATGGTTACAAATA
AAGCAATAGCATCACAAATTTCACAAATAAAGCATTTTTTTCACTGCATTCTAGTTGTGGTTTGTCCAAA
CTCATCAATGTATCTTATCATGTCTGGATCTGATCACTGATATCGCCTAGGAGATCCGAACCAGATAAGT
GAAATCTAGTTCCAAACTATTTTGTCATTTTTAATTTTCGTATTAGCTTACGACGCTACACCCAGTTCCC
ATCTATTTTGTCACTCTTCCCTAAATAATCCTTAAAAACTCCATTTCCACCCCTCCCAGTTCCCAACTAT
TTTGTCCGCCCACAGCGGGGCATTTTTCTTCCTGTTATGTTTTTAATCAAACATCCTGCCAACTCCATGT
GACAAACCGTCATCTTCGGCTACTTTTTCTCTGTCACAGAATGAAAATTTTTCTGTCATCTCTTCGTTAT
TAATGTTTGTAATTGACTGAATATCAACGCTTATTTGCAGCCTGAATGGCGAATGGG
[124 nt withheld, positions 5238-5361]
C
[91 nt withheld, positions 5363-5453]
A
[49 nt withheld, positions 5455-5503]
CCTTTGACGTTGGAGTCCACGTTCTT
[37 nt withheld, positions 5530-5566]
ACCCTATCTCGGTCTATTCTTTTGATTTATAAGGGATTTTGCCGATTTCGGCCTATTGGTTAAAAAATGA
GCTGATTTAACAAAAATTTAACGCGAATTTTAACAAAATATTAACGCTTACAATTTAGGTGGCACTTTTC
GGGGAAATGTGCGCGGAACCCCTATTTGTTTATTTTTCTAAATACATTCAAATATGTATCCGCTCATGAG
ACAATAACCCTGATAAATGCTTCAATAATATTGAAAAAGGAAGAGTATGAGTATTCAACATTTCCGTGTC
GCCCTTATTCCCTTTTTTGCGGCATTTTGCCTTCCTGTTTTTGCTCACCCAGAAACGCTGGTGAAAGTAA
AAGATGCTGAAGATCAGTTGGGTGCACGAGTGGGTTACATCGAACTGGATCTCAACAGCGGTAAGATCCT
TGAGAGTTTTCGCCCCGAAGAACGTTTTCCAATGATGAGCACTTTTAAAGTTCTGCTATGTGGCGCGGTA
TTATCCCGTATTGACGCCGGGCAAGAGCAACTCGGTCGCCGCATACACTATTCTCAGAATGACTTGGTTG
AGTACTCACCAGTCACAGAAAAGCATCTTACGGATGGCATGACAGTAAGAGAATTATGCAGTGCTGCCAT
AACCATGAGTGATAACACTGCGGCCAACTTACTTCTGACAACGATCGGAGGACCGAAGGAGCTAACCGCT
TTTTTGCACAACATGGGGGATCATGTAACTCGCCTTGATCGTTGGGAACCGGAGCTGAATGAAGCCATAC
CAAACGACGAGCGTGACACCACGATGCCTGTAGCAATGGCAACAACGTTGCGCAAACTATTAACTGGCGA
ACTACTTACTCTAGCTTCCCGGCAACAATTAATAGACTGGATGGAGGCGGATAAAGTTGCAGGACCACTT
CTGCGCTCGGCCCTTCCGGCTGGCTGGTTTATTGCTGATAAATCTGGAGCCGGTGAGCGTGGGTCTCGCG
GTATCATTGCAGCACTGGGGCCAGATGGTAAGCCCTCCCGTATCGTAGTTATCTACACGACGGGGAGTCA
GGCAACTATGGATGAACGAAATAGACAGATCGCTGAGATAGGTGCCTCACTGATTAAGCATTGGTAACTG
TCAGACCAAGTTTACTCATATATACTTTAGATTGATTTAAAACTTCATTTTTAATTTAAAAGGATCTAGG
TGAAGATCCTTTTTGATAATCTCATGACCAAAATCCCTTAACGTGAGTTTTCGTTCCACTGAGCGTCAGA
CCCCGTAGAAAAGATCAAAGGATCTTC
Features (pLannotate 1.2.2; 16 found; start..end, strand, type, name):
      1..589     +  rep_origin     ori: high-copy-number ColE1/pMB1/pBR322/pUC origin of replication
    764..815     -  misc_feature   bom (fragment): basis of mobility region from pBR322
    883..1107    -  mobile_element Tn7R: mini-Tn7 element (right end of the Tn7 transposon) Tn7
   1174..1707    -  CDS            GmR: gentamycin acetyltransferase; aacC1; confers resistance to gentamycin
   1877..1905    -  promoter       Pc promoter: intI1 (promoter lies within the coding sequence); class 1 integron promoter
   1883..2230    -  CDS            YPR2_ECOLX (fragment): Protein predicted: Swiss-Prot protein existence level 4. From Escherichia coli.
   2255..2346    +  promoter       polyhedrin promoter: polh from Autographa californica; promoter for the baculovirus polyhedrin gene
   2431..3528    +  CDS            MBP: maltose binding protein from E. coli; malE (mutated); This version of the gene does not encode a signal sequence, so MBP will remain in the cytosol.
   3589..4554    +  CDS            CBX8 (fragment): CBX8_HUMAN - Also known as PC3, RC1. Experimental evidence at protein level: Swiss-Prot protein existence level 1. Component of a Polycomb group (PcG) multiprotein PRC1-like complex, a complex class required to maintain the transcriptionally repressive state of many genes, including Hox genes, throughout development. PcG PRC1 complex acts via chromatin remodeling and modification of histones; it mediates monoubiquitination of histone H2A 'Lys-119', rendering chromatin heritably changed in its expressibility. From Homo sapiens (Human).
   4620..4703    +  CDS            large T antigen (fragment): large T antigen from SV40 (simian virus 40)
   4726..4860    +  polyA_signal   SV40 poly(A) signal: SV40 polyadenylation signal
   4889..5054    -  mobile_element Tn7L: mini-Tn7 element (left end of the Tn7 transposon) Tn7
   5217..5233    +  CDS            lacZα (fragment): LacZα fragment of β-galactosidase; lacZ fragment
   5238..5692    +  rep_origin     f1 ori (sequence partly withheld): f1 bacteriophage origin of replication; arrow indicates direction of (+) strand synthesis
   5718..5822    +  promoter       AmpR promoter: bla
   5823..6683    +  CDS            AmpR: β-lactamase; bla; confers resistance to ampicillin, carbenicillin, and related antibiotics
