[The description below was written by a language model from this plasmid's Addgene catalogue record and pLannotate feature annotations shown in this document.]
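Description:
pFB1.HMBP.PrS.CBX8ΔChromo is a baculovirus donor (transfer) plasmid built on the pFastBac1 backbone for producing a truncated human CBX8 protein in insect cells. The 6.9 kb plasmid is maintained in E. coli at high copy through a ColE1/pUC-type origin and selected with ampicillin via the β-lactamase gene; an f1 origin is also present. As in other pFastBac vectors, the expression cassette and a gentamicin acetyltransferase gene lie between the Tn7R and Tn7L ends of a mini-Tn7 element. This arrangement allows site-specific transposition of the whole segment into a baculovirus shuttle genome (bacmid) in a suitable E. coli host, with gentamicin resistance marking the transposed cassette. The resulting recombinant bacmid is then used to generate baculovirus for infecting insect cells.

Within the mini-Tn7, the strong, very late polyhedrin promoter from Autographa californica nucleopolyhedrovirus drives a single fusion open reading frame, terminated by the SV40 polyadenylation signal. The fusion begins with a hexahistidine tag and a signal-sequence-less E. coli maltose-binding protein (the "HMBP" tag), followed by a PreScission (3C) protease cleavage site and then the roughly 970 bp CBX8 fragment lacking the chromodomain. The His and MBP moieties support affinity purification and can aid solubility, and protease cleavage releases the CBX8 fragment from the tag. The His tag and cleavage site come from the catalogue description and are not annotated separately in the feature table. CBX8 is a chromobox subunit of Polycomb repressive complex 1. This chromodomain deletion is suited to making recombinant protein for biochemical work on how that domain contributes to PRC1-CBX8 behaviour, in line with the associated study of chromatin condensates.
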