Addgene plasmid #224708: pFB1.HMBP.PrS.CBX8ΔChromo
Purpose: Expresses a human CBX8 truncation (deletion of the chromodomain) in insect cells, under a C3-cleavable (PreScission Protease) N-terminal hexahistidine-MBP tag
Depositing lab: Chen Davidovich. Depositing organization: Monash University. Publication: Dynamic PRC1-CBX8 stabilizes a porous structure of chromatin condensates. Uckelmann M, Levina V, Taveneau C, Han Ng X, Pandey V, Martinez J, Mendiratta S, Houx J, Boudes M, Venugopal H, Trepout S, Zhang Q, Flanigan S, Li M, Sierecki E, Gambin Y, Das PP, Bell O, de Marco A, Davidovich C. bioRxiv [Preprint]. 2024 Feb 12:2023.05.08.539931. doi: 10.1101/2023.05.08.539931. PubMed 38405976.
Backbone
  Vector backbone: pFastBac1
  Backbone manufacturer: Invitrogen
  Backbone size w/o insert (bp): 5884
  Total vector size (bp): 6853
  Vector type: Insect Expression
  Selectable markers: Gentamicin
Growth in bacteria
  Bacterial resistance: Ampicillin, 100 μg/mL
  Growth temperature: 37°C
  Growth strain: DH5alpha
  Copy number: High Copy
Gene/Insert
  Gene/Insert name: CBX8 chromodomain truncation (alt name: chromobox 8 truncation)
  Species: H. sapiens (human)
  Insert size (bp): 969
  GenBank ID: 57332
  Entrez Gene: CBX8 (a.k.a. PC3, RC1)
  Promoter: Polyhedrin
  Tag / fusion protein: HMBP (N terminal on insert)
  Cloning method: Other
  Sequencing primers: 5′ TTCTGTTCCAGGGGCCCGGCCCCAAAAAGCGTGGA; 3′ TCGAGACTGCAGGCTTCATCTTTTCTCTTTAAAAAAGCCT
Terms and licenses: Academic/Nonprofit Terms; Industry Terms: Not Available to Industry
How to cite: pFB1.HMBP.PrS.CBX8ΔChromo was a gift from Chen Davidovich (Addgene plasmid # 224708 ; http://n2t.net/addgene:224708 ; RRID:Addgene_224708)
